Addgene plasmid #149431: pTCO2-mTDGi.2
Purpose: miniTdg gene, SUMOylation mutant
Depositing lab: Primo Schaer. Depositing organization: University of Basel. Publication: Inducible TDG knockout models to study epigenetic regulation. Schwarz SD, Grundbacher E, Hrovat AM, Xu J, Kusnierczyk A, Vagbo CB, Schar P, Schuermann D. F1000Res. 2020 Sep 9;9:1112. doi: 10.12688/f1000research.25637.2. eCollection 2020. PubMed 33082936.
Backbone
  Vector backbone: pTCO2 (Addgene Plasmid #149428)
  Backbone manufacturer: Primo Schär Lab
  Backbone size w/o insert (bp): 13769
  Total vector size (bp): 15673
  Vector type: Mammalian Expression, Cre/Lox
  Selectable markers: Puromycin
Growth in bacteria
  Bacterial resistance: Ampicillin, 100 μg/mL
  Growth temperature: 30°C
  Growth strain: DH5alpha
  Copy number: High Copy
Gene/Insert
  Gene/Insert name: Tdg (alt name: miniTdg gene)
  Species: M. musculus (mouse)
  Insert size (bp): 1945
  Mutation: K341A SUMOylation mutant, SNPs of Tdg gene in OLA/129 strain
  GenBank ID: NM_172552.4 NM_011561.3
  Entrez Gene: Tdg (a.k.a. E130317C12Rik, JZA-3, Jza1)
  Promoter: Tdg promoter
  Cloning method: Restriction Enzyme; 5′ cloning site NotI (not destroyed); 3′ cloning site NheI (not destroyed)
  Sequencing primers: 5′ AGCAGCGTGGGAGGGG; 3′ TCCGTCCTGAGGTCTGCATTAG
Terms and licenses: Academic/Nonprofit Terms; Industry Terms: Not Available to Industry
How to cite: pTCO2-mTDGi.2 was a gift from Primo Schaer (Addgene plasmid # 149431 ; http://n2t.net/addgene:149431 ; RRID:Addgene_149431)
