[The description below was written by a language model from this plasmid's Addgene catalogue record and pLannotate feature annotations shown in this document.]
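Description:
pTCO2-mTDGi.2 is a roughly 15.7 kb mammalian expression plasmid of the Cre/lox type, built on the pTCO2 backbone and carrying a mouse "miniTdg" gene. It is maintained in E. coli through a high-copy ColE1/pUC-type origin with ampicillin resistance (β-lactamase). An f1 origin and remnants of a lacZα/lac promoter cloning region, flanked by T7, T3 and SP6 phage promoters, reflect its phagemid-style ancestry. For selection in mammalian cells, an SV40 enhancer/early promoter drives the puromycin N-acetyltransferase gene, followed by a fragment of a bleomycin-resistance gene and an SV40 polyadenylation signal.

The payload is a compact version of the mouse thymine DNA glycosylase gene, inserted between NotI and NheI sites and, according to the record, expressed from the Tdg promoter itself. That promoter is not annotated in the feature table, which leaves the first ~5.7 kb and the region downstream of the second loxP largely unlabelled. A Glt8d2 fragment in the downstream stretch suggests that mouse genomic sequence is included. The annotated cassette consists of a loxP site, a rabbit β-globin intron, the Tdg coding sequence and a second loxP site in the same orientation, so Cre recombinase should excise the intron and coding region and abolish TDG expression. A bGH polyadenylation signal lies further downstream.

This variant encodes the K341A substitution, described as a SUMOylation mutant, and also carries Tdg polymorphisms of the OLA/129 mouse strain. TDG excises 5-formyl- and 5-carboxylcytosine during active DNA demethylation. The construct belongs to a set developed for inducible TDG knockout models, allowing a SUMOylation-deficient TDG to be expressed and then removed by Cre in studies of epigenetic regulation.
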