Features (pLannotate 1.2.2; 22 found; start..end, strand, type, name):
   5750..5783    +  protein_bind   loxP: Cre-mediated recombination occurs in the 8-bp core sequence (GCATACAT). Cre recombinase
   6337..6909    +  intron         β-globin intron: intron from rabbit β-globin gene
   6908..8149    +  CDS            Tdg: TDG_MOUSE - Experimental evidence at protein level: Swiss-Prot protein existence level 1. DNA glycosylase that plays a key role in active DNA demethylation: specifically recognizes and binds 5-formylcytosine (5fC) and 5-carboxylcytosine (5caC) in the context of CpG sites and mediates their excision through base-excision repair (BER) to install an unmethylated cytosine (PubMed:21817016). Cannot remove 5- hydroxymethylcytosine (5hmC). According to an alternative model, involved in DNA demethylation by mediating DNA glycolase activity toward 5-hydroxymethyluracil (5hmU) produced by deamination of
   8175..8208    +  protein_bind   loxP: Cre-mediated recombination occurs in the 8-bp core sequence (GCATACAT). Cre recombinase
  10842..11009   -  CDS            Glt8d2 (fragment): GL8D2_MOUSE - Experimental evidence at transcript level: Swiss-Prot protein existence level 2. From Mus musculus (Mouse).
  11237..11255   -  promoter       SP6 promoter: promoter for bacteriophage SP6 RNA polymerase
  11281..11488   +  polyA_signal   bGH poly(A) signal: bovine growth hormone polyadenylation signal
  11532..11550   -  promoter       T3 promoter: promoter for bacteriophage T3 RNA polymerase
  11593..11615   -  protein_bind   lac operator (fragment): The lac repressor binds to the lac operator to inhibit transcription in E. coli. This inhibition can be relieved by adding lactose or isopropyl-β-D-thiogalactopyranoside (IPTG). lac repressor encoded by lacI
  11619..11649   -  promoter       lac promoter: promoter for the E. coli lac operon
  11664..11685   -  protein_bind   CAP binding site: CAP binding activates transcription in the presence of cAMP. E. coli catabolite activator protein
  11698..11790   -  CDS            lacI (fragment): lac repressor; lacI; The lac repressor binds to the lac operator to inhibit transcription in E. coli. This inhibition can be relieved by adding lactose or isopropyl-β-D-thiogalactopyranoside (IPTG).
  11973..12561   -  rep_origin     ori: high-copy-number ColE1/pMB1/pBR322/pUC origin of replication
  12732..13592   -  CDS            AmpR: β-lactamase; bla; confers resistance to ampicillin, carbenicillin, and related antibiotics
  13593..13697   -  promoter       AmpR promoter: bla
  13750..14178   -  rep_origin     f1 ori (sequence partly withheld): f1 bacteriophage origin of replication; arrow indicates direction of (+) strand synthesis
  14183..14338   -  CDS            lacZα (fragment): LacZα fragment of β-galactosidase; lacZ fragment
  14346..14364   +  promoter       T7 promoter: promoter for bacteriophage T7 RNA polymerase
  14395..14516   -  polyA_signal   SV40 poly(A) signal: SV40 polyadenylation signal
  14511..14669   -  CDS            ble (fragment): BLE_KLEPN - Experimental evidence at protein level: Swiss-Prot protein existence level 1. Binding protein with a strong affinity to the bleomycin family of antibiotics. Binds to CL990; an antimitotic-antibiotic compound. From Klebsiella pneumoniae.
  14738..15337   -  CDS            PuroR: puromycin N-acetyltransferase; pac from Streptomyces alboniger; confers resistance to puromycin
  15347..15676   -  promoter       SV40 promoter: SV40 enhancer and early promoter
>Addgene plasmid #149431 | pTCO2-mTDGi.2 | addgene full sequence | sequence record 310062 | Addgene NGS Result
TCGAGATCGATTCTCCTGGTTCCTGCGGTTCTTTGAAACTTTACACAGAGCCACACCCAGGCACAGTACC
TTTGGGTCATGGTTTTACTGGAAAAGAGACCTCCAATCACCTTACTTAATCTGAGAGTGTTTTTGATTGT
GGGTTCATGCTTTGATTGTGGGTTCATTTTTGTTAAGTAAACTGCAAGAATTTTGAAGCATTAAGGTAGC
ATTGTGTAACAGGAATCGTGATAACTTTTTTTTTTAACTCTGGGCACAAAATTGCTCAGGATTGGGGGTG
GAGGGCATTTGTCATTAAACCTGACTACACAATTTTGCTCCCCCAGCCCCACATGATGGAAGCAGAGATA
GCTCTGTAAATTCTTTTCTTACACACACACAGGCACACACACATGCTTTTTTTTAACTTCATGATAATAA
AAAAAATTAGTTTTAACTAAATGGTATTAAGTTTGACATATAATAATCTCACAGAAAGTATACATCTGGA
AGACTATACCCACAACTAAGGCAATCAACATTATGCCCAAGTTTTCTGTGACTGTTCATGTGTGGGCACA
TATGCGATTTAGAGGTCAAAGGACAACTTCAGGAGCATTGAATCTCAGGCACTGTCCTTTCCTCTCTTTT
TCCTTTTATTCCTCTTCCAAACTGGGTGTCTCATTGACCTGGAGCTCCCAAAATAGGATAGGTTAGCTGC
CCAGTGAACCCAAGAGATCGGCTTGTCTCTGCTTCACTAGAGCTTAGCCCAATTGGCGACTTCCAGGTAC
CTGTCTCAGAACTAAACATGTAAATTAAACATGGTGGTTTAAATAGGTATGAGAAATGGCTCAACTTTTA
AGAGTGGGTAGGGCTTTTGCAGAGGACTAGAAGGACACTGGCAACACTCAGGAAACTCACAGCCATTTCT
AGCTCCAAACTTCTGGATCCCATGAGCACCTGTGCTCACATGCCTGGACCCACACATCCCCTCATGCATG
TAATTCAAAATTAAAAAAAAAAATTCAAAAAGGCTGAGCATGGTGGCACACACCTTTAATTCCAGTTCTA
GGGTAGCAGAGGCAGGGAGATCTCAGTAAGTTGGACGACAGTCTGGTCTACATATAATAAAATTCCTGAA
CAGCCAAGAGTACATAAAGAGACTGTGGTGGTGGTTTGAATAGGCATGGCCCCCACAGACTCAAGGGTTT
GAATGCTTGACCCATGGAGAGTGGCATGATTAGAAGGTGTGGCCTATTGGAGTATATGTGGCCTTACTGG
AGGAGGTGTCTCACTGGGCTTTGAGGTCTTAGATGTTCCAGCCAGGCTGTGTCTCACTCCCTTCCTGCTG
CCTGCCAATCAGACATAGAACTCTGAGCTACCTCTCCAGCACCATGCATAACTCCTGTGTGTCCCAGTGC
TTTCTGCCATGATGACAGACTAAACCTCTGAAACTATAAGCCAGCCCCAATGTTTTCTTATAAGAGTTGC
TTCGGTCACAGTGTCTCTTCACAGCTATAGAAACCCTAAGACAGTAAGTAAATAAGAATAAGATGCAGAG
TAACTGAGAAGTTATTTAATGTCAGCCTCTGACTTCCACACTTATCTACACAGGTACATGTACACCCAAA
CAGACACATACATACAAAATACAAATTAAAATGCATCATAATAGTTCAAACTGGACTTGAGCTTGCAGTG
ATCCTCCTGCCTCATCCTCTCAACTGCTGGGCTTATAAGAATATACCACCATCCACTGCTCTGGCTCATA
GACTTCTGTATACTTGTATCCTTTGGTGGAGTATCTGTTCAAATCTCTTGCCCATTTTTTAAGATCTCTT
TAATGTCATGCATTTGAATGTTTTGCCTACATGTATGTACCATGTGCATGCCTGTGCACTCAGAGGTCGG
AAGAGGGTGTTGAACACTCTGGAACTGGAGTTACAGGTGGTGTGAACCACCATGTGGATGCTGGGAACTG
AACTCCAGTCCTTTGCAAGAAAAGCATGTGTGTTAAACACACTCTCCAGCTCAATCGACCTGTTTGTTTT
TTTTTTTTAACTGTAAACTGTTCTTTATTTTGGATACAAGCCTTTTATCAGATACACTGCAAATGTCTCT
TTCCAATCTATGCTTTATCTTTTCCTTAGTAGTATAACGAGACACTTAAAAATTTAAATAAATTCCAAAT
TTATTACCCCTCCCCACCCTTTTATGAGACAAGGTCTCTCTATCTTAGTTAGGGTTTGTATTGTTCTGAA
GAGACACTAAATGTTTTCTTATAAGGGAAAACATTTAACTGGGAATGGCCTAGTTTCAGAGGTTCATCAG
AGTCGGGAGGTAGCTTCTTCTTCTTGCATGCTGCCAGAGAAGAAGCTGAGAGTTCTACACCTTGATCCAC
AGGCACCAAGAGCCTGTTATACCACACTGAGCATAGCTTGAGCATGGAAGACCTCAAAGCCTACCCCACA
GTAATACGCTTTCTCCAACAAGGCCACACCGACTACTCCACCAAGGTCATACTTCCTAATAGTGCCACTC
CTTATGGGCCAAACATTCAAATACATGGTCCGTCTCTATAGGGATCATGCTTAAACCACCTCAGTCTATG
TGGTCCAGGCTGGCCTCAGACCCTAGGAACAAACAGCTGAGGTGCATATCTTACATACCAGAGCAGACCT
GGCCTCCGGGACCTCCTGCATCCCTCAGGCCCTATCTCGAATCCCTGCTCTGAACTTTCCAGCCCAGGGG
CTGGGCGGCCCTTCCCACAGAGGCTCTTTGCTACATAACCCAGACATTTTGGTTTCTTCTCTTCTTCTTC
TTCTTCCTCCTCCTTTTCCTTCTCTCATGCGAACACACTTTCTCTCTTTCTCTTCCCCCCTCCTCTCTCC
TTCCCCATGGCAACTTCCCCTGCCTCCTTCCTTGGGAGCAGTAAACTTACCAGGAGAGCAGCTTCCCAAT
AAACCAGAAGTTATATGCATTTTAATCTGGTTTGAATTGGCTCAGTTCACCAGTGGAGAAAAAAACTTAT
CAGTGTGACTAAAAGTGTGTGCCACCATAGCCCAGCCCTTTTGGAAAATAAAAGTTTTGAATTACATACA
TATGGGGATGTATGGGTCCATGTGTGTGAGCACAGGTGCCCATGGAATCCATTAGTTTGGAGCTAGTGAT
GGCTGTGAGCTGCCTAAGTGAATGCTGTCTCAACTCAACGTCCTTCTAGTCCTCTGCAAGAGTCCCACCT
ACTCTTACAAGCTGAGCCATTTCTCCAACCCCAAAGTTGTTTCTTTTCTAAGTAGAGTTTTCACTGTTTT
ATATGTATTTTACTTTATGCATCTATGTGGCTTTGCTTGCAGGTTGTTGTGCCCCTGCTTTCAGGTCTAG
TGCCCCAGGAAATAAGACAAGGATGTCATACCCCTCAGGACTGGAGTTAGAGACAGTTAGTTGTGAGTCA
CCATATGGGAATCGAAGCCAGGTCCTCTGGAAGAGTAGCTGGTGTTCTTAACAGCTGAGCCATCACTCCA
GCTGCCGATATGCTTCCCTTTAAAATATCCTAGGATTAAAAATATATACATATGGAGCACAAAGCCCTGG
CCATCTCTGAGCTCACATCACAGAAGGGAGAGATCATTGTAATTTAACCAACGCCTCTTGTGAAACAAAC
CAGGCAATCTAATTCAGTCGGGCTTCTCACCATTTTCTGCCACGTAACCTAAAGAAACAGGGAAGCCTAA
CACTCGAAGATGTCAGTGTTCTGGATTCCTCGGGACAATGGAAGAGAGACATGGTGGGATGAGTGATCAG
CCTCTCAAGGACTGAATGGTGGCAAGTTTCCTGGAAGTGCCCCCATTATTTATTTATTTATTTGCTTTAC
ATCCCAGTCAACCTCCCCTCACAAGTCCCTCCCATTACTCCCTCCCTTCTCCTCATAGTACAGTCACTTG
ACAACATTCACTTAGGTGATACCCAAAGTGAGTGCTACCACCCCATCTTGGGACATCAAGTCATAGAAGG
ACTAATCATAGCCTCTCTCACTGAGCCCAACCAGGCAGTCCAGCTAGAGGAAGGGGATCCAAGAACAGGT
GGGGGCTCACATAAAGACCAGGCTTCAATCTGCTACAAATGTGTAGGAAGCGTAGGTCAAGCCCTGCACG
CTCTTTGGTGGGTGGTTCAGTCTCTGTGAGCCCCCATGGGCCCAGGTTAGTTGACTCTGTAGGTCTTCTT
GTGGTGTCCTTGCTCACTTCTATCCCTCACTTTTCCACAGGACTCCCAAACACTGCTGAGCCATCTTACC
AGCCCCCTAGAAGTGTTGTTTATTGTTACATAAAAGGCACTTTTAGCAAGTTAACTTCTGCATACCCAAA
CCTCTTCTATGATCTAGGGGTTATGAAGGAGCCATTGCCCAAGATTCTCAGACACAGGAGACTACCTGGT
CTGCCAGGTACGTCTAAGGACTGATACTGTAAAACCCTTTGAAGGAACACCCCCCTCAAATCTCAGATAA
CAATCGCTGACAAGAGGCTACCTCAAAGCCTAGGTGCCATCACTCTGGGATTCATGGAGAGGGCTAGACG
CCATTAGACAACTCTTCTGGCCAAACACCCACAGCAGACATTGAAAAGAAATTAAATGAAAACTCTTGGG
GCTGGAGAGATGGCTCAGCGGTTAAGAACACTGACTGCTCTTTCGAAGGTCCTGAGTTCAAATCCCAGCA
ACCACATAGTGGCTCACAACCATCCGTAATGAGATCTGACTGCCCTCTTCTGGTGTGTCTGAAGACAGCT
ACAGTGTACTCACATATAAATAAATAAATAAATAAATAAATAAATAAATAAATCTTAAAAAAAAAAAAAA
AAAAAACCTCTTAAAACCTCCGAAAGTCAAGTATGGTGATACATGCCCTGTAATCCCAGTCAGTACGCAA
GAGAGTGAACAGGAGACTTGCCTCAGGTTGAGGCCAGCCTGGACTACAGCTGCAAAGCTCTAAGCCAAGT
CAGGGGTACACAGTTTTGTGATTATCTCAAAAACCAAAAGAACCTCTGAGAAATCGAGGTGAGATTGGTG
TCTAAGATTCTAAAGCAGAGATGCATCTAGCATCTAGGCTAGTGTTTGTCCATCTCCAACGTAGACAACA
GTTTATGGAAATCTTTGTAGTCTACCAAGAGCTTCCCCTTACAGATTAGTAAACTGAGGCCCAAACATTG
GTGGCTTCCAATCTTAGGTTTTCCAGTTCCAATCAGCCCTACTCCTCATCACAGGAATTGACAAGAAAGA
CAATTGAAAAGAAAGAATGTTGTTTTGTGTAAGGCACAATATTTATCATTATTATAATTATCATTTTAGT
TTTTCACGACGGAGTTTCTCTGTGTAGTATTGCCTGTCCGGAAACTCGCTCTATAAACTAGGCCAGCCTC
GAACTTAGTTCTGCCTGCCACAGTCTTTGCAAATGCTGGGTCGCCCAGCCAAGACACATAGTTGCGGGGG
AGGGGGAGTTGTTTTCATTTTAATTTAATTAACTTTACGTCCCGTTCACAGCCCCACCCCCACCCAGTCC
CACGCTTACAAATCCTGCCCCCTTCTCTTCTCAGAGAAGAGGAAGCCCCACTTGGGTAAGACTCTGGGAC
ATCTAATCTCAGCAAGTGTAGGCACATCCTTTCCCACTGAGGAAACACGCAGTCCTCTTCCCCCAGTCCG
CGCTGGGTCCACTGGCAAGGAACAGAGACCTAGACAGCCCCTGTTCCACTTGTAGGGGACTCACACGGAC
ACCAAGCTGATAACTTCGTATAGCATACATTATACGAAGTTATAAGCTTCACATTTGCTACAAACGTGTA
GAGGGGTCTAGGTCCAGCTCCTGAAAGCTCCCTGGTTGGTAGCTCAGGCTCTGTGAGCCCCAAGTCAGGT
AGCTTTTAATCCGCACAAAATTTGGGGTGAAAAGACATGAATTTGCCACCACGCATAATACATCCTAAAG
GCCATCACCCTTAACCCACACCTTCAAGGAAACTTAGAGCCCACAAAAGCTGACGTCAGCCGGGCGCTCC
CCATCCTCTCCGAGATCCACGTTTCCCGAAAGGCTAAGCGGCGGTCGGGGCGCCCCGAAAAGGACACGCC
ATTGGCCTGGCCAGCATCACGTGATGGCGAGGCCGCCGGCCTCCTCGGAGGGGGACGGAAGTGCGCTGGG
GACTCGCCGCGGTGATGTAGCAGCGTGGGAGGGGCCGAGGCCAGCGCCGTCCATCCAGCGGCCGCCCCGA
TCCTGTGGTGAGTCCGCGTGCTGAGCGGCAGAGCGGGCGCCCGTGGGCTCGGCAGGAGTGGCCGTACCCT
CGGCGGCGCCGCCATGGACGCAGAGGCCGCGCGCAGGTGAGTTTGGGGACCCTTGATTGTTCTTTCTTTT
TCGCTATTGTAAAATTCATGTTATATGGAGGGGGCAAAGTTTTCAGGGTGTTGTTTAGAATGGGAAGATG
TCCCTTGTATCACCATGGACCCTCATGATAATTTTGTTTCTTTCACTTTCTACTCTGTTGACAACCATTG
TCTCCTCTTATTTTCTTTTCATTTTCTGTAACTTTTTCGTTAAACTTTAGCTTGCATTTGTAACGAATTT
TTAAATTCACTTTTGTTTATTTGTCAGATTGTAAGTACTTTCTCTAATCACTTTTTTTTCAAGGCAATCA
GGGTATATTATATTGTACTTCAGCACAGTTTTAGAGAACAATTGTTATAATTAAATGATAAGGTAGAATA
TTTCTGCATATAAATTCTGGCTGGCGTGGAAATATTCTTATTGGTAGAAACAACTACATCCTGGTCATCA
TCCTGCCTTTCTCTTTATGGTTACAATGATATACACTGTTTGAGATGAGGATAAAATACTCTGAGTCCAA
ACCGGGCCCCTCTGCTAACCATGTTCATGCCTTCTTCTTTTTCCTACAGCTATTCTCTGGAGCAAGTTCA
AGCTTTGTATTCATTTCCATTTCAACAAATGATGGCAGAAGTTCCTAACATGGCAGTCACGACTGGACAG
CAGGTGCCAGCAGTAGCTCCTAACATGGCAACCGTGACAGAACAGCAGGTGCCCGCAGACGCTCCTGTCC
AGGAACCTGCACCAGAAGCTCCAAAGAGAAGGAAAAGGAAACCCAGAGCAGCAGAGCCCCAGGAACCAGT
GGAGCCCAAAAAACCTGCTACGTCGAAGAAATCCGGCAAGTCTACAAAATCAAAGGAAAAGCAGGAGAAA
ATCACAGACGCGTTTAAAGTGAAAAGGAAAGTGGACCGCTTCAACGGCGTCTCTGAAGCTGAGCTTCTGA
CCAAGACTCTTCCTGACATTTTGACCTTCAATCTGGATATTGTGATCATTGGCATTAACCCGGGATTAAT
GGCTGCTTACAAAGGACATCACTACCCTGGGCCTGGAAATCACTTCTGGAAGTGTCTGTTCATGTCGGGG
CTGAGTGAGGTGCAGCTGAATCACATGGATGACCACACCTTACCCGGCAAGTACGGCATCGGATTCACCA
ACATGGTGGAACGGACGACGCCGGGCAGCAAGGATCTGTCTAGTAAAGAGTTCCGGGAAGGAGGGCGCAT
CCTGGTGCAGAAACTGCAGAAATATCAGCCACGAATAGCGGTGTTTAATGGAAAATGTATTTATGAAATT
TTCAGTAAAGAAGTTTTTGGAGTAAAGGTTAAGAACTTGGAATTTGGGCTTCAACCCCACAAGATCCCAG
ACACAGAAACTCTGTGCTACGTCATGCCGTCGTCCAGCGCCAGATGTGCTCAGTTTCCCCGGGCCCAGGA
CAAAGTTCATTACTACATTAAGCTGAAGGACTTGAGAGACCAGCTGAAAGGCATTGAACGCAACACCGAC
GTTCAGGAAGTGCAGTATACATTTGACCTGCAGCTTGCGCAAGAGGACGCAAAGAAGATGGCTGTTAGGG
AAGAAAAGTATGATCCAGGCTATGAGGCAGCTTACGGCGGCGCCTATGGGGAAAACCCATGTAATGGGGA
ACCTTGTGGCATTGCTTCAAATGGGCTAACAGCCCACAGTGCGGAGCCGAGAGGAGAAGCGACCCCCGGC
GATGTTCCAAATGGGCAGTGGATGGCACAGTCGTTTGCAGAGCAGATCCCTTCTTTTAATAATTGTGGGA
CCCGAGAGCAGGAAGAAGAGAGCCACGCTTAGTGAAGATCTAAGCTAGCTCGAGATAACTTCGTATAGCA
TACATTATACGAAGTTATATCGAGGAAGGGTGCCTCTCAGCTCGGGCTCAGGGCTGCAGTTCTAATGCAG
ACCTCAGGACGGAGAGCCTCAGTGTGCTAACTGAGGGGCTTTAGTGTTAATGGTCCTTTACGCTAGTGGT
GTAATTATATATGGAGCAGTTATATGGTAGAGTCAACTGTATGAATCTGTGTAGTTTGGAAAGGAAAAAT
AGGGTGTTTTGTACTTGAGTTTTGTATTTTAACTACCCATCATTCCAGCTTTTTATATACTATATTTCAT
TTATGAAGAAACTGGTTTTCTCTGAGGAGTCACTTCAGTCTGTAATTTTAAAAAAGCAACAGTCGGAATA
TTTATAGTTGATTCTTCACTGTGCATACCTATATATGCCCTTATCCCTTTAAATGCCTAAGTAGGGCATG
CTACTAAGAATCAAGCTGGTGAAAGGCAGATGTGCCTATCTCTGTTGGAAGCCGACTAACCCTCCGCCCT
CCGTGGACTCGAAGCTGGAGGTGGACTCAGAACCCTCTGGGTTGCAGTCACACGCAGACCCCCTTACTCT
CCCAGTAGTGTGTGTGGCAGTTGCTTGGTAGTAGAAACCTGGTGGGGCCTGAGCCCTGCCGTTGGCCTCT
GCCTCTTGTGGTTCCTGAGAAGGCAGTAGAACCTGGACAATTGCCACCCCTCTGTTTTACTGAATCCCCC
GTCAGTGTTCATCACTGTTGTGATTTTATCCCGACATGGAAAGCGCTAAGAAATGAACTTTCCAGTTAGC
CACGCGCTGCTGCAGGTGTTTGATAACCCTGTTTAAACTGGTGCTGTGTACATGGGATGTACTGATACAG
AACTTCTCTTCTAGGGAAAGCTAATCATTTGTCAATGATTTAAAAATTATTGTCACTACTGTTGATTACT
GTGGACTAAGTGAGCCTCGTGAAAGAGCTGATTGGAATTTGTACCTTTGTGGCTGCTCATGCATTTTCCA
TGGTGCTACAGACAGCCTGCCCGGGCTGGTGGCTAGGAAACGTGCGTGTTCAGCGATGCCTAGCGCTCTC
ACTCCTGAGCACTCTGACTTGGTGCCCACCCCTGGCGCGTGCTGGTTTGGCAGTATGAAATGCCCACGAG
GGTTTTGTATCTCACAAAGGTTATGTAGCCTGTTCTGTGAATAATGAGGGAAGCAGTTTCTTGGTGGAAA
TTTTAACATGCCTTTAGCTGTGGCAGTGATGGGCTTTCTTTTTCCTTCTGTCTGGGTCAGGTTGTGCACA
AGTCATGTTATTTGGAAGGTGCACTGCACTGCTGTTTACATGGGCATTTTATGCGGGTGCTTTGAAGTGC
CTTGCATCAGGGATTAGAATCAATTCAATTCTTTTTCATGGGACTATGCAAAGCATGTAGTATTGCCTTG
GTATGTAACTATTGTAGTTTTACCATGGAGAAATACCTTTAAATTATAACTCTGGAGAGCAGCCATGAGG
ACCCTCTGTACTTCCTGGTGCTTTTCCTTAACATGGTGGGTGAGTAGCGAGTGCGGGGCACCCTGTACAT
GGCAGGGTGGGGCGTTCTCATTAAATAATACTGAGATTTTAAACATGCGCAGTCTGAGCGTTTTTACAAT
AAACATTAAGAATGGCTATGCTTAGTATACAGGTTTTCCTCCAGCAGGATTTAATGGTATTCCTCCCCAC
TGGAAACCTGAGGATGGCTTACTTTCTCTTACATGTCACATGACAAAAATCACAAAAGCTTGAATAGTTT
ATTTTTACAGATTCTACATTTTTTTAATTTATAATTTTGTAAAAGACAAGACTAGCAACCTGTTTTTAAG
AAAGAAAACCCTGCAGCCAGATGTGGTGGCCCAGGCCTTCAGTTCCAGTACTTAGGAGGCAAAGACATGA
GGATCTTTGTGAGTTTGAAGTTGTGAGTTCCAATTTATCCAGGGATATAGAGAAAGACCCTGTTTGTTTG
TTTGTTTGTTTTTGAGGCAGCGTTTCTCTCCGTAGCCTTGGCTGTCCTGAAACTCACTGTATAGACCAGG
CTGGCCTCGAACTCACAGATTAAACTCTTTCTGCCTCCTGAGTGCTGAGATTAAAGGTATGTGCTGCCAC
TACCCGGCTAACTTGTTTCTATTATTTTGAAAACATGTATGGATATTTTGCCTTCCATATGTGCATCACA
TGTGTACCCAGTGCCTGTGAAGGCCAGAAGAGAATGTCAGAGCCCCTGGAACTGCCATGTGGGTTCTGAG
AATCAAAGCTGGGTCCTCTGGAAGAGCAGCCAACACTCTCTCCAGCCAGGGAGATCCCATCTTAGAAGTA
AAACAAAAGAACTGCTCCCAAAATATCTAACTGAGAAAATAGAGATTTTGAAAATTTTCAGATATAGTTG
TCATTCAGGTTGAGACTTGGGGTACATAGCGAGACCCTGTCTCAAAACACCAAAAGAAAAGAATGAGTAG
GGGCTGCTCATGGCAATCGTTTGAACTTCAAGAAGTTAAGTATCTGTGTGGGCCTTGGTTCAACTTGTAC
ACAGTAGTATTTGTCTCTTACACCATAGGTCATATATATCAGAAGAGTTGCTCCTAAAGAACAGTGTTAG
AAGATACAGAGGGCCCGTTCCATTTTTATCCAGGGTGTATTTTAACTGTTGGAGTGTTTCATCTATTGTG
ATGCAGTTTAAAGATCCCTGCAGGGTCAGGAACAAACCAGCTTTCCCATAAGTCATTGTGAACACTAGGA
AAGTCCCAGGGTTTATGTCTTCCATTCCAGTGGAGTAGTTTAGCTTCCTGCAGGAAGTGCTCCGAATATC
TTGCATCAGGGTTCCAGCCTTCGGTGTGTGTGGAGGGAAATAAACAACAGGCTTGTTAGTGACGACGATT
TTATATGGAACCTTGGATACAAGCTATGGTAGAAGTGTCTGGTTAGCAGGAGTCACGCCTCACATAAGCC
CCCTTGTTGATAACCATACATTACATAAGCCTAAGGTTATGATAGTGAAGAGATCTTAATACTGCCATTC
CTCGGAGTGTTCTACAGTACATCTAGAGGGCCCTATTCTATAGTGTCACCTAAATGCTAGAGCTCGCTGA
TCAGCCTCGACTGTGCCTTCTAGTTGCCAGCCATCTGTTGTTTGCCCCTCCCCCGTGCCTTCCTTGACCC
TGGAAGGTGCCACTCCCACTGTCCTTTCCTAATAAAATGAGGAAATTGCATCGCATTGTCTGAGTAGGTG
TCATTCTATTCTGGGGGGTGGGGTGGGGCAGGACAGCAAGGGGGAGGATTGGGAAGACAATAGCAGGCAT
GCTGGGGATGCGGTGGGCTCTATGTCGCCGAGCTGGGCCCAGCTTTTGTTCCCTTTAGTGAGGGTTAATT
GCGCGCTTGGCGTAATCATGGTCATAGCTGTTTCCTGTGTGAAATTGTTATCCGCTCACAATTCCACACA
ACATACGAGCCGGAAGCATAAAGTGTAAAGCCTGGGGTGCCTAATGAGTGAGCTAACTCACATTAATTGC
GTTGCGCTCACTGCCCGCTTTCCAGTCGGGAAACCTGTCGTGCCAGCTGCATTAATGAATCGGCCAACGC
GCGGGGAGAGGCGGTTTGCGTATTGGGCGCTCTTCCGCTTCCTCGCTCACTGACTCGCTGCGCTCGGTCG
TTCGGCTGCGGCGAGCGGTATCAGCTCACTCAAAGGCGGTAATACGGTTATCCACAGAATCAGGGGATAA
CGCAGGAAAGAACATGTGAGCAAAAGGCCAGCAAAAGGCCAGGAACCGTAAAAAGGCCGCGTTGCTGGCG
TTTTTCCATAGGCTCCGCCCCCCTGACGAGCATCACAAAAATCGACGCTCAAGTCAGAGGTGGCGAAACC
CGACAGGACTATAAAGATACCAGGCGTTTCCCCCTGGAAGCTCCCTCGTGCGCTCTCCTGTTCCGACCCT
GCCGCTTACCGGATACCTGTCCGCCTTTCTCCCTTCGGGAAGCGTGGCGCTTTCTCATAGCTCACGCTGT
AGGTATCTCAGTTCGGTGTAGGTCGTTCGCTCCAAGCTGGGCTGTGTGCACGAACCCCCCGTTCAGCCCG
ACCGCTGCGCCTTATCCGGTAACTATCGTCTTGAGTCCAACCCGGTAAGACACGACTTATCGCCACTGGC
AGCAGCCACTGGTAACAGGATTAGCAGAGCGAGGTATGTAGGCGGTGCTACAGAGTTCTTGAAGTGGTGG
CCTAACTACGGCTACACTAGAAGAACAGTATTTGGTATCTGCGCTCTGCTGAAGCCAGTTACCTTCGGAA
AAAGAGTTGGTAGCTCTTGATCCGGCAAACAAACCACCGCTGGTAGCGGTGGTTTTTTTGTTTGCAAGCA
GCAGATTACGCGCAGAAAAAAAGGATCTCAAGAAGATCCTTTGATCTTTTCTACGGGGTCTGACGCTCAG
TGGAACGAAAACTCACGTTAAGGGATTTTGGTCATGAGATTATCAAAAAGGATCTTCACCTAGATCCTTT
TAAATTAAAAATGAAGTTTTAAATCAATCTAAAGTATATATGAGTAAACTTGGTCTGACAGTTACCAATG
CTTAATCAGTGAGGCACCTATCTCAGCGATCTGTCTATTTCGTTCATCCATAGTTGCCTGACTCCCCGTC
GTGTAGATAACTACGATACGGGAGGGCTTACCATCTGGCCCCAGTGCTGCAATGATACCGCGAGACCCAC
GCTCACCGGCTCCAGATTTATCAGCAATAAACCAGCCAGCCGGAAGGGCCGAGCGCAGAAGTGGTCCTGC
AACTTTATCCGCCTCCATCCAGTCTATTAATTGTTGCCGGGAAGCTAGAGTAAGTAGTTCGCCAGTTAAT
AGTTTGCGCAACGTTGTTGCCATTGCTACAGGCATCGTGGTGTCACGCTCGTCGTTTGGTATGGCTTCAT
TCAGCTCCGGTTCCCAACGATCAAGGCGAGTTACATGATCCCCCATGTTGTGCAAAAAAGCGGTTAGCTC
CTTCGGTCCTCCGATCGTTGTCAGAAGTAAGTTGGCCGCAGTGTTATCACTCATGGTTATGGCAGCACTG
CATAATTCTCTTACTGTCATGCCATCCGTAAGATGCTTTTCTGTGACTGGTGAGTACTCAACCAAGTCAT
TCTGAGAATAGTGTATGCGGCGACCGAGTTGCTCTTGCCCGGCGTCAATACGGGATAATACCGCGCCACA
TAGCAGAACTTTAAAAGTGCTCATCATTGGAAAACGTTCTTCGGGGCGAAAACTCTCAAGGATCTTACCG
CTGTTGAGATCCAGTTCGATGTAACCCACTCGTGCACCCAACTGATCTTCAGCATCTTTTACTTTCACCA
GCGTTTCTGGGTGAGCAAAAACAGGAAGGCAAAATGCCGCAAAAAAGGGAATAAGGGCGACACGGAAATG
TTGAATACTCATACTCTTCCTTTTTCAATATTATTGAAGCATTTATCAGGGTTATTGTCTCATGAGCGGA
TACATATTTGAATGTATTTAGAAAAATAAACAAATAGGGGTTCCGCGCACATTTCCCCGAAAAGTGCCAC
CTAAATTGTAAGCGTTAATATTTTGTTAAAATTCGCGTTAAATTTTTGTTAAATCAGCTCATTTTTTAAC
CAATAGGCCGAAATCGGCAAAATCCCTTATAAATCAAAAGAATAGACCGAGATAGGGT
[37 nt withheld, positions 13849-13885]
AAAGAACGTGGACTCCAACGTCAAAGG
[49 nt withheld, positions 13913-13961]
T
[91 nt withheld, positions 13963-14053]
G
[124 nt withheld, positions 14055-14178]
CCCATTCGCCATTCAGGCTGCGCAACTGTTGGGAAGGGCGATCGGTGCGGGCCTCTTCGCTATTACGCCA
GCTGGCGAAAGGGGGATGTGCTGCAAGGCGATTAAGTTGGGTAACGCCAGGGTTTTCCCAGTCACGACGT
TGTAAAACGACGGCCAGTGAGCGCGCGTAATACGACTCACTATAGGGCGAATTGGGTACCCGGTATACAG
ACATGATAAGATACATTGATGAGTTTGGACAAACCACAACTAGAATGCAGTGAAAAAAATGCTTTATTTG
TGAAATTTGTGATGCTATTGCTTTATTTGTAACCATTATAAGCTGCAATAAACAAGTTGGGGTGGGCGAA
GAACTCCAGCATGAGATCCCCGCGCTGGAGGATCATCCAGCCGGCGTCCCGGAAAACGATTCCGAAGCCC
AACCTTTCATAGAAGGCGGCGGTGGAATCGAAATCTCGTGATGGCAGGTTGGGCGTCGCTTGGTCGGTCA
TTTCGAACTCGACGATGCATGGGGTCGTGCGCTCCTTTCGGTCGGGCGCTGCGGGTCGTGGGGCGGGCGT
CAGGCACCGGGCTTGCGGGTCATGCACCAGGTGCGCGGTCCTTCGGGCACCTCGACGTCGGCGGTGACGG
TGAAGCCGAGCCGCTCGTAGAAGGGGAGGTTGCGGGGCGCGGAGGTCTCCAGGAAGGCGGGCACCCCGGC
GCGCTCGGCCGCCTCCACTCCGGGGAGCACGACGGCGCTGCCCAGACCCTTGCCCTGGTGGTCGGGCGAG
ACGCCGACGGTGGCCAGGAACCACGCGGGCTCCTTGGGCCGGTGCGGCGCCAGGAGGCCTTCCATCTGTT
GCTGCGCGGCCAGCCGGGAACCGCTCAACTCGGCCATGCGCGGGCCGATCTCGGCGAACACCGCCCCCGC
TTCGACGCTCTCCGGCGTGGTCCAGACCGCCACCGCGGCGCCGTCGTCCGCGACCCACACCTTGCCGATG
TCGAGCCCGACGCGCGTGAGGAAGAGTTCTTGCAGCTCGGTGACCCGCTCGATGTGGCGGTCCGGATCGA
CGGTGTGGCGCGTGGCGGGGTAGTCGGCGAACGCGGCGGCGAGGGTGCGTACGGCCCTGGGGACGTCGTC
GCGGGTGGCGAGGCGCACCGTGGGCTTGTACTCGGTCATGGTAAGCTTTTTGCAAAAGCCTAGGCCTCCA
AAAAAGCCTCCTCACTACTTCTGGAATAGCTCAGAGGCCGAGGCGGCCTCGGCCTCTGCATAAATAAAAA
AAATTAGTCAGCCATGGGGCGGAGAATGGGCGGAACTGGGCGGAGTTAGGGGCGGGATGGGCGGAGTTAG
GGGCGGGACTATGGTTGCTGACTAATTGAGATGCATGCTTTGCATACTTCTGCCTGCTGGGGAGCCTGGG
GACTTTCCACACCTGGTTGCTGACTAATTGAGATGCATGCTTTGCATACTTCTGCCTGCTGGGGAGCCTG
GGGACTTTCCACACCCTAACTGACACACATTCCACAGGG
